>Addgene plasmid #77167 | EIF2AK3 gRNA (BRDN0001146328) | addgene full sequence | sequence record 189018 | Addgene Assembled Sequence
CCCGGGTGCAAAGATGGATAAAGTTTTAAACAGAGAGGAATCTTTGCAGCTAATGGACCTTCTAGGTCTT
GAAAGGAGTGGGAATTGGCTCCGGTGCCCGTCAGTGGGCAGAGCGCACATCGCCCACAGTCCCCGAGAAG
TTGGGGGGAGGGGTCGGCAATTGATCCGGTGCCTAGAGAAGGTGGCGCGGGGTAAACTGGGAAAGTGATG
TCGTGTACTGGCTCCGCCTTTTTCCCGAGGGTGGGGGAGAACCGTATATAAGTGCAGTAGTCGCCGTGAA
CGTTCTTTTTCGCAACGGGTTTGCCGCCAGAACACAGGTAAGTGCCGTGTGTGGTTCCCGCGGGCCTGGC
CTCTTTACGGGTTATGGCCCTTGCGTGCCTTGAATTACTTCCACCTGGCTGCAGTACGTGATTCTTGATC
CCGAGCTTCGGGTTGGAAGTGGGTGGGAGAGTTCGAGGCCTTGCGCTTAAGGAGCCCCTTCGCCTCGTGC
TTGAGTTGAGGCCTGGCCTGGGCGCTGGGGCCGCCGCGTGCGAATCTGGTGGCACCTTCGCGCCTGTCTC
GCTGCTTTCGATAAGTCTCTAGCCATTTAAAATTTTTGATGACCTGCTGCGACGCTTTTTTTCTGGCAAG
ATAGTCTTGTAAATGCGGGCCAAGATCTGCACACTGGTATTTCGGTTTTTGGGGCCGCGGGCGGCGACGG
GGCCCGTGCGTCCCAGCGCACATGTTCGGCGAGGCGGGGCCTGCGAGCGCGGCCACCGAGAATCGGACGG
GGGTAGTCTCAAGCTGGCCGGCCTGCTCTGGTGCCTGGCCTCGCGCCGCCGTGTATCGCCCCGCCCTGGG
CGGCAAGGCTGGCCCGGTCGGCACCAGTTGCGTGAGCGGAAAGATGGCCGCTTCCCGGCCCTGCTGCAGG
GAGCTCAAAATGGAGGACGCGGCGCTCGGGAGAGCGGGCGGGTGAGTCACCCACACAAAGGAAAAGGGCC
TTTCCGTCCTCAGCCGTCGCTTCATGTGACTCCACGGAGTACCGGGCGCCGTCCAGGCACCTCGATTAGT
TCTCGAGCTTTTGGAGTACGTCGTCTTTAGGTTGGGGGGAGGGGTTTTATGCGATGGAGTTTCCCCACAC
TGAGTGGGTGGAGACTGAAGTTAGGCCAGCTTGGCACTTGATGTAATTCTCCTTGGAATTTGCCCTTTTT
GAGTTTGGATCTTGGTTCATTCTCAAGCCTCAGACAGTGGTTCAAAGTTTTTTTCTTCCATTTCAGGTGT
CGTGACGTACGGCCACCATGACCGAGTACAAGCCCACGGTGCGCCTCGCCACCCGCGACGACGTCCCCAG
GGCCGTACGCACCCTCGCCGCCGCGTTCGCCGACTACCCCGCCACGCGCCACACCGTCGATCCGGACCGC
CACATCGAGCGGGTCACCGAGCTGCAAGAACTCTTCCTCACGCGCGTCGGGCTCGACATCGGCAAGGTGT
GGGTCGCGGACGACGGCGCCGCCGTGGCGGTCTGGACCACGCCGGAGAGCGTCGAAGCGGGGGCGGTGTT
CGCCGAGATCGGCCCGCGCATGGCCGAGTTGAGCGGTTCCCGGCTGGCCGCGCAGCAACAGATGGAAGGC
CTCCTGGCGCCGCACCGGCCCAAGGAGCCCGCGTGGTTCCTGGCCACCGTCGGAGTCTCGCCCGACCACC
AGGGCAAGGGTCTGGGCAGCGCCGTCGTGCTCCCCGGAGTGGAGGCGGCCGAGCGCGCCGGGGTGCCCGC
CTTCCTGGAGACCTCCGCGCCCCGCAACCTCCCCTTCTACGAGCGGCTCGGCTTCACCGTCACCGCCGAC
GTCGAGGTGCCCGAAGGACCGCGCACCTGGTGCATGACCCGCAAGCCCGGTGCCTGAACGCGTTAAGTCG
ACAATCAACCTCTGGATTACAAAATTTGTGAAAGATTGACTGGTATTCTTAACTATGTTGCTCCTTTTAC
GCTATGTGGATACGCTGCTTTAATGCCTTTGTATCATGCTATTGCTTCCCGTATGGCTTTCATTTTCTCC
TCCTTGTATAAATCCTGGTTGCTGTCTCTTTATGAGGAGTTGTGGCCCGTTGTCAGGCAACGTGGCGTGG
TGTGCACTGTGTTTGCTGACGCAACCCCCACTGGTTGGGGCATTGCCACCACCTGTCAGCTCCTTTCCGG
GACTTTCGCTTTCCCCCTCCCTATTGCCACGGCGGAACTCATCGCCGCCTGCCTTGCCCGCTGCTGGACA
GGGGCTCGGCTGTTGGGCACTGACAATTCCGTGGTGTTGTCGGGGAAATCATCGTCCTTTCCTTGGCTGC
TCGCCTGTGTTGCCACCTGGATTCTGCGCGGGACGTCCTTCTGCTACGTCCCTTCGGCCCTCAATCCAGC
GGACCTTCCTTCCCGCGGCCTGCTGCCGGCTCTGCGGCCTCTTCCGCGTCTTCGCCTTCGCCCTCAGACG
AGTCGGATCTCCCTTTGGGCCGCCTCCCCGCGTCGACTTTAAGACCAATGACTTACAAGGCAGCTGTAGA
TCTTAGCCACTTTTTAAAAGAAAAGGGGGGACTGGAAGGGCTAATTCACTCCCAACGAAGACAAGATCTG
CTTTTTGCTTGTACTGGGTCTCTCTGGTTAGACCAGATCTGAGCCTGGGAGCTCTCTGGCTAACTAGGGA
ACCCACTGCTTAAGCCTCAATAAAGCTTGCCTTGAGTGCTTCAAGTAGTGTGTGCCCGTCTGTTGTGTGA
CTCTGGTAACTAGAGATCCCTCAGACCCTTTTAGTCAGTGTGGAAAATCTCTAGCAGTACGTATAGTAGT
TCATGTCATCTTATTATTCAGTATTTATAACTTGCAAAGAAATGAATATCAGAGAGTGAGAGGAACTTGT
TTATTGCAGCTTATAATGGTTACAAATAAAGCAATAGCATCACAAATTTCACAAATAAAGCATTTTTTTC
ACTGCATTCTAGTTGTGGTTTGTCCAAACTCATCAATGTATCTTATCATGTCTGGCTCTAGCTATCCCGC
CCCTAACTCCGCCCATCCCGCCCCTAACTCCGCCCAGTTCCGCCCATTCTCCGCCCCATGGCTGACTAAT
TTTTTTTATTTATGCAGAGGCCGAGGCCGCCTCGGCCTCTGAGCTATTCCAGAAGTAGTGAGGAGGCTTT
TTTGGAGGCCTAGGGACGTACCCAATTCGCCCTATAGTGAGTCGTATTACGCGCGCTCACTGGCCGTCGT
TTTACAACGTCGTGACTGGGAAAACCCTGGCGTTACCCAACTTAATCGCCTTGCAGCACATCCCCCTTTC
GCCAGCTGGCGTAATAGCGAAGAGGCCCGCACCGATCGCCCTTCCCAACAGTTGCGCAGCCTGAATGGCG
AATGGG
[124 nt withheld, positions 3367-3490]
C
[91 nt withheld, positions 3492-3582]
A
[49 nt withheld, positions 3584-3632]
CCTTTGACGTTGGAGTCCACGTTCTTT
[37 nt withheld, positions 3660-3696]
ACCCTATCTCGGTCTATTCTTTTGATTTATAAGGGATTTTGCCGATTTCGGCCTATTGGTTAAAAAATGA
GCTGATTTAACAAAAATTTAACGCGAATTTTAACAAAATATTAACGCTTACAATTTAGGTGGCACTTTTC
GGGGAAATGTGCGCGGAACCCCTATTTGTTTATTTTTCTAAATACATTCAAATATGTATCCGCTCATGAG
ACAATAACCCTGATAAATGCTTCAATAATATTGAAAAAGGAAGAGTATGAGTATTCAACATTTCCGTGTC
GCCCTTATTCCCTTTTTTGCGGCATTTTGCCTTCCTGTTTTTGCTCACCCAGAAACGCTGGTGAAAGTAA
AAGATGCTGAAGATCAGTTGGGTGCACGAGTGGGTTACATCGAACTGGATCTCAACAGCGGTAAGATCCT
TGAGAGTTTTCGCCCCGAAGAACGTTTTCCAATGATGAGCACTTTTAAAGTTCTGCTATGTGGCGCGGTA
TTATCCCGTATTGACGCCGGGCAAGAGCAACTCGGTCGCCGCATACACTATTCTCAGAATGACTTGGTTG
AGTACTCACCAGTCACAGAAAAGCATCTTACGGATGGCATGACAGTAAGAGAATTATGCAGTGCTGCCAT
AACCATGAGTGATAACACTGCGGCCAACTTACTTCTGACAACGATCGGAGGACCGAAGGAGCTAACCGCT
TTTTTGCACAACATGGGGGATCATGTAACTCGCCTTGATCGTTGGGAACCGGAGCTGAATGAAGCCATAC
CAAACGACGAGCGTGACACCACGATGCCTGTAGCAATGGCAACAACGTTGCGCAAACTATTAACTGGCGA
ACTACTTACTCTAGCTTCCCGGCAACAATTAATAGACTGGATGGAGGCGGATAAAGTTGCAGGACCACTT
CTGCGCTCGGCCCTTCCGGCTGGCTGGTTTATTGCTGATAAATCTGGAGCCGGTGAGCGTGGGTCTCGCG
GTATCATTGCAGCACTGGGGCCAGATGGTAAGCCCTCCCGTATCGTAGTTATCTACACGACGGGGAGTCA
GGCAACTATGGATGAACGAAATAGACAGATCGCTGAGATAGGTGCCTCACTGATTAAGCATTGGTAACTG
TCAGACCAAGTTTACTCATATATACTTTAGATTGATTTAAAACTTCATTTTTAATTTAAAAGGATCTAGG
TGAAGATCCTTTTTGATAATCTCATGACCAAAATCCCTTAACGTGAGTTTTCGTTCCACTGAGCGTCAGA
CCCCGTAGAAAAGATCAAAGGATCTTCTTGAGATCCTTTTTTTCTGCGCGTAATCTGCTGCTTGCAAACA
AAAAAACCACCGCTACCAGCGGTGGTTTGTTTGCCGGATCAAGAGCTACCAACTCTTTTTCCGAAGGTAA
CTGGCTTCAGCAGAGCGCAGATACCAAATACTGTTCTTCTAGTGTAGCCGTAGTTAGGCCACCACTTCAA
GAACTCTGTAGCACCGCCTACATACCTCGCTCTGCTAATCCTGTTACCAGTGGCTGCTGCCAGTGGCGAT
AAGTCGTGTCTTACCGGGTTGGACTCAAGACGATAGTTACCGGATAAGGCGCAGCGGTCGGGCTGAACGG
GGGGTTCGTGCACACAGCCCAGCTTGGAGCGAACGACCTACACCGAACTGAGATACCTACAGCGTGAGCT
ATGAGAAAGCGCCACGCTTCCCGAAGGGAGAAAGGCGGACAGGTATCCGGTAAGCGGCAGGGTCGGAACA
GGAGAGCGCACGAGGGAGCTTCCAGGGGGAAACGCCTGGTATCTTTATAGTCCTGTCGGGTTTCGCCACC
TCTGACTTGAGCGTCGATTTTTGTGATGCTCGTCAGGGGGGCGGAGCCTATGGAAAAACGCCAGCAACGC
GGCCTTTTTACGGTTCCTGGCCTTTTGCTGGCCTTTTGCTCACATGTTCTTTCCTGCGTTATCCCCTGAT
TCTGTGGATAACCGTATTACCGCCTTTGAGTGAGCTGATACCGCTCGCCGCAGCCGAACGACCGAGCGCA
GCGAGTCAGTGAGCGAGGAAGCGGAAGAGCGCCCAATACGCAAACCGCCTCTCCCCGCGCGTTGGCCGAT
TCATTAATGCAGCTGGCACGACAGGTTTCCCGACTGGAAAGCGGGCAGTGAGCGCAACGCAATTAATGTG
AGTTAGCTCACTCATTAGGCACCCCAGGCTTTACACTTTATGCTTCCGGCTCGTATGTTGTGTGGAATTG
TGAGCGGATAACAATTTCACACAGGAAACAGCTATGACCATGATTACGCCAAGCGCGCAATTAACCCTCA
CTAAAGGGAACAAAAGCTGGAGCTGCAAGCTTAATGTAGTCTTATGCAATACTCTTGTAGTCTTGCAACA
TGGTAACGATGAGTTAGCAACATGCCTTACAAGGAGAGAAAAAGCACCGTGCATGCCGATTGGTGGAAGT
AAGGTGGTACGATCGTGCCTTATTAGGAAGGCAACAGACGGGTCTGACATGGATTGGACGAACCACTGAA
TTGCCGCATTGCAGAGATATTGTATTTAAGTGCCTAGCTCGATACATAAACGGGTCTCTCTGGTTAGACC
AGATCTGAGCCTGGGAGCTCTCTGGCTAACTAGGGAACCCACTGCTTAAGCCTCAATAAAGCTTGCCTTG
AGTGCTTCAAGTAGTGTGTGCCCGTCTGTTGTGTGACTCTGGTAACTAGAGATCCCTCAGACCCTTTTAG
TCAGTGTGGAAAATCTCTAGCAGTGGCGCCCGAACAGGGACTTGAAAGCGAAAGGGAAACCAGAGGAGCT
CTCTCGACGCAGGACTCGGCTTGCTGAAGCGCGCACGGCAAGAGGCGAGGGGCGGCGACTGGTGAGTACG
CCAAAAATTTTGACTAGCGGAGGCTAGAAGGAGAGAGATGGGTGCGAGAGCGTCAGTATTAAGCGGGGGA
GAATTAGATCGCGATGGGAAAAAATTCGGTTAAGGCCAGGGGGAAAGAAAAAATATAAATTAAAACATAT
AGTATGGGCAAGCAGGGAGCTAGAACGATTCGCAGTTAATCCTGGCCTGTTAGAAACATCAGAAGGCTGT
AGACAAATACTGGGACAGCTACAACCATCCCTTCAGACAGGATCAGAAGAACTTAGATCATTATATAATA
CAGTAGCAACCCTCTATTGTGTGCATCAAAGGATAGAGATAAAAGACACCAAGGAAGCTTTAGACAAGAT
AGAGGAAGAGCAAAACAAAAGTAAGACCACCGCACAGCAAGCGGCCGCTGATCTTCAGACCTGGAGGAGG
AGATATGAGGGACAATTGGAGAAGTGAATTATATAAATATAAAGTAGTAAAAATTGAACCATTAGGAGTA
GCACCCACCAAGGCAAAGAGAAGAGTGGTGCAGAGAGAAAAAAGAGCAGTGGGAATAGGAGCTTTGTTCC
TTGGGTTCTTGGGAGCAGCAGGAAGCACTATGGGCGCAGCGTCAATGACGCTGACGGTACAGGCCAGACA
ATTATTGTCTGGTATAGTGCAGCAGCAGAACAATTTGCTGAGGGCTATTGAGGCGCAACAGCATCTGTTG
CAACTCACAGTCTGGGGCATCAAGCAGCTCCAGGCAAGAATCCTGGCTGTGGAAAGATACCTAAAGGATC
AACAGCTCCTGGGGATTTGGGGTTGCTCTGGAAAACTCATTTGCACCACTGCTGTGCCTTGGAATGCTAG
TTGGAGTAATAAATCTCTGGAACAGATTTGGAATCACACGACCTGGATGGAGTGGGACAGAGAAATTAAC
AATTACACAAGCTTAATACACTCCTTAATTGAAGAATCGCAAAACCAGCAAGAAAAGAATGAACAAGAAT
TATTGGAATTAGATAAATGGGCAAGTTTGTGGAATTGGTTTAACATAACAAATTGGCTGTGGTATATAAA
ATTATTCATAATGATAGTAGGAGGCTTGGTAGGTTTAAGAATAGTTTTTGCTGTACTTTCTATAGTGAAT
AGAGTTAGGCAGGGATATTCACCATTATCGTTTCAGACCCACCTCCCAACCCCGAGGGGACCCAGAGAGG
GCCTATTTCCCATGATTCCTTCATATTTGCATATACGATACAAGGCTGTTAGAGAGATAATTAGAATTAA
TTTGACTGTAAACACAAAGATATTAGTACAAAATACGTGACGTAGAAAGTAATAATTTCTTGGGTAGTTT
GCAGTTTTAAAATTATGTTTTAAAATGGACTATCATATGCTTACCGTAACTTGAAAGTATTTCGATTTCT
TGGCTTTATATATCTTGTGGAAAGGACGAAACACCGTTATCTACCATACTACAAGAGTTTTAGAGCTAGA
AATAGCAAGTTAAAATAAGGCTAGTCCGTTATCAACTTGAAAAAGTGGCACCGAGTCGGTGCTTTTTTAA
GCTTGGCGTAACTAGATCTTGAGACAAATGGCAGTATTCATCCACAATTTTAAAAGAAAAGGGGGGATTG
GGGGGTACAGTGCAGGGGAAAGAATAGTAGACATAATAGCAACAGACATACAAACTAAAGAATTACAAAA
ACAAATTACAAAAATTCAAAATTTTCGGGTTTATTACAGGGACAGCAGAGATCCACTTTGGCGCCGGCTC
GAGGGGG
Features (pLannotate 1.2.2; 29 found; start..end, strand, type, name):
     14..80      +  CDS            small t antigen (fragment): SV40 (simian virus 40) small t antigen
    106..317     +  promoter       EF-1α core promoter: core promoter for human elongation factor EF-1α
    318..1256    +  intron         EF-1α intron A: intron upstream of the start codon of human EF-1α
   1278..1877    +  CDS            PuroR (fragment): puromycin N-acetyltransferase; pac from Streptomyces; confers resistance to puromycin
   1893..2481    +  misc_feature   WPRE: woodchuck hepatitis virus posttranscriptional regulatory element
   2532..2551    +  misc_feature   cPPT/CTS (fragment): central polypurine tract and central termination sequence of HIV-1
   2553..2786    +  LTR            3' LTR (ΔU3): self-inactivating 3' long terminal repeat (LTR) from HIV-1
   2864..2985    +  polyA_signal   SV40 poly(A) signal: SV40 polyadenylation signal
   3025..3160    +  rep_origin     SV40 ori: SV40 origin of replication
   3181..3199    -  promoter       T7 promoter: promoter for bacteriophage T7 RNA polymerase
   3207..3362    +  CDS            lacZα (fragment): LacZα fragment of β-galactosidase; lacZ fragment
   3367..3795    +  rep_origin     f1 ori (sequence partly withheld): f1 bacteriophage origin of replication; arrow indicates direction of (+) strand synthesis
   3848..3952    +  promoter       AmpR promoter: bla
   3953..4813    +  CDS            AmpR: β-lactamase; bla; confers resistance to ampicillin, carbenicillin, and related antibiotics
   4984..5572    +  rep_origin     ori: high-copy-number ColE1/pMB1/pBR322/pUC origin of replication
   5755..5847    +  CDS            lacI (fragment): lac repressor; lacI; The lac repressor binds to the lac operator to inhibit transcription in E. coli. This inhibition can be relieved by adding lactose or isopropyl-β-D-thiogalactopyranoside (IPTG).
   5860..5881    +  protein_bind   CAP binding site: CAP binding activates transcription in the presence of cAMP. E. coli catabolite activator protein
   5896..5926    +  promoter       lac promoter: promoter for the E. coli lac operon
   5934..5950    +  protein_bind   lac operator: The lac repressor binds to the lac operator to inhibit transcription in E. coli. This inhibition can be relieved by adding lactose or isopropyl-β-D-thiogalactopyranoside (IPTG). lac repressor encoded by lacI
   5995..6013    +  promoter       T3 promoter: promoter for bacteriophage T3 RNA polymerase
   6041..6267    +  promoter       RSV promoter: Rous sarcoma virus enhancer/promoter
   6268..6448    +  LTR            5' LTR (truncated): truncated 5' long terminal repeat (LTR) from HIV-1
   6495..6620    +  misc_feature   HIV-1 Ψ: packaging signal of human immunodeficiency virus type 1
   6604..6967    +  CDS            HIV-1 gag (fragment): gag protein from human immunodeficiency virus 1; gag
   7113..7346    +  misc_feature   RRE: The Rev response element (RRE) of HIV-1 allows for Rev-dependent mRNA export from the nucleus to the cytoplasm.
   7723..7749    +  CDS            Rev (fragment): human immunodeficiency virus 1 (HIV-1) Rev protein; rev; enhances nuclear export of unspliced and incompletely spliced viral mRNAs
   7753..7993    +  promoter       U6 promoter: RNA polymerase III promoter for human U6 snRNA
   8023..8098    +  misc_RNA       gRNA scaffold: guide RNA scaffold for the Streptococcus pyogenes CRISPR/Cas9 system
   8154..8271    +  misc_feature   cPPT/CTS: central polypurine tract and central termination sequence of HIV-1
