[The description below was written by a language model from this plasmid's Addgene catalogue record and pLannotate feature annotations shown in this document.]
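Description:
EIF2AK3 gRNA (BRDN0001146328) is a third-generation lentiviral CRISPR guide plasmid built on the lentiGuide-Puro backbone and designed to direct Cas9 to human EIF2AK3, the gene encoding the kinase also known as PERK or PEK. In bacteria it is maintained at high copy from a ColE1/pUC-type origin with ampicillin selection through β-lactamase. The backbone also carries an f1 origin, an SV40 origin and remnants of lac and T7/T3 cloning-vector sequence.

The transfer cassette is framed by an RSV promoter fused to a truncated HIV-1 5' LTR and a self-inactivating ΔU3 3' LTR. The hybrid 5' end allows Tat-independent production of the genomic RNA in packaging cells, while the U3 deletion leaves the integrated provirus without LTR promoter activity. Between the LTRs lie the Ψ packaging signal with a gag fragment, the Rev response element for nuclear export of the unspliced RNA, and a cPPT/CTS. The payload consists of two expression units. A human U6 RNA polymerase III promoter drives the EIF2AK3-specific spacer joined to the Streptococcus pyogenes gRNA scaffold. An EF-1α promoter with its intron A drives puromycin N-acetyltransferase, followed by WPRE to boost transcript expression, so that transduced mammalian cells can be selected with puromycin.

The plasmid carries no Cas9, so it must be paired with a separate Cas9 lentivirus or used in cells already expressing Cas9, typically for EIF2AK3 knockout. It belongs to a set of human kinome-targeting guides. The depositors note that the guide was designed against a GenBank reference sequence that has since been withdrawn.
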