Addgene plasmid #77167: EIF2AK3 gRNA (BRDN0001146328)
Purpose: 3rd generation lentiviral gRNA plasmid targeting human EIF2AK3
Depositing lab: John Doench & David Root. Depositing organization: Broad Institute. Publication: Optimized sgRNA design to maximize activity and minimize off-target effects of CRISPR-Cas9. Doench JG, Fusi N, Sullender M, Hegde M, Vaimberg EW, Donovan KF, Smith I, Tothova Z, Wilen C, Orchard R, Virgin HW, Listgarten J, Root DE. Nat Biotechnol. 2016 Jan 18. doi: 10.1038/nbt.3437. PubMed 26780180.
Backbone
  Vector backbone: lentiGuide-Puro
  Backbone manufacturer: Zhang Lab (Addgene plasmid # 52963)
  Vector type: Mammalian Expression, Lentiviral, CRISPR
  Selectable markers: Puromycin
Growth in bacteria
  Bacterial resistance: Ampicillin, 100 μg/mL
  Growth temperature: 37°C
  Growth strain: DH5alpha
  Copy number: High Copy
Gene/Insert
  Gene/Insert name: EIF2AK3 (alt name: EIF2AK3)
  gRNA/shRNA sequence: TTATCTACCATACTACAAGA
  Species: H. sapiens (human)
  Entrez Gene: EIF2AK3 (a.k.a. PEK, PERK, WRS)
  Promoter: hU6
  Cloning method: Unknown
  Sequencing primers: 5′ U6-F; 3′ pS2-R
Terms and licenses: Academic/Nonprofit Terms; Industry Terms: Not Available to Industry
Depositor comments: The gRNA was designed to target a Genbank reference sequence which has since been removed from the database. Note that this plasmid does NOT contain Cas9. It should be used in conjunction with lentiCas9-Blast (Addgene #52962) or otherwise with cell lines already expressing Cas9. Browse the full kinome gRNA library at http://www.addgene.org/pooled-library/broadgpp-human-kinome/ or visit http://www.broadinstitute.org/rnai/public/ for detailed protocols and information.
How to cite: EIF2AK3 gRNA (BRDN0001146328) was a gift from John Doench & David Root (Addgene plasmid # 77167 ; http://n2t.net/addgene:77167 ; RRID:Addgene_77167)
