>Addgene plasmid #77167 | EIF2AK3 gRNA (BRDN0001146328) | depositor partial sequence | sequence record 144627 | Target Sequence
TTATCTACCATACTACAAGA
