>Addgene plasmid #77167 | EIF2AK3 gRNA (BRDN0001146328) | addgene partial sequence | sequence record 151359 | hU6-F 5'-GAGGGCCTATTTCCCATGATT-3'
GAGAGATAATTAGAATTAATTTGACTGTAAACACAAAGATATTAGTACAAAATACGTGACGTAGAAAGTA
ATAATTTCTTGGGTAGTTTGCAGTTTTAAAATTATGTTTTAAAATGGACTATCATATGCTTACCGTAACT
TGAAAGTATTTCGATTTCTTGGCTTTATATATCTTGTGGAAAGGACGAAACACCGTTATCTACCATACTA
CAAGAGTTTTAGAGCTAGAAATAGCAAGTTAAAATAAGGCTAGTCCGTTATCAACTTGAAAAAGTGGCAC
CGAGTCGGTGCTTTTTTAAGCTTGGCGTAACTAGATCTTGAGACAAATGGCAGTATTCATCCACAATTTT
AAAAGAAAAGGGGGGATTGGGGGGTACAGTGCAGGGGAAAGAATAGTAGACATAATAGCAACAGACATAC
AAACTAAAGAATTACAAAAACAAATTACAAAAATTCAAAATTTTCGGGTTTATTACAGGGACAGCAGAGA
TCCACTTTGGCGCCGGCTCGAGGGGGCCCGGGTGCAAAGATGGATAAAGTTTTAAACAGAGAGGAATCTT
TGCAGCTAATGGACCTTCTAGGTCTTGAAAGGAGTGGGAATTGGCTCCGGTGCCCGTCAGTGGGCAGAGC
GCACATCGCCCACAGTCCCCGAGAAGTTGGGGGGAGGGGTCGGCAATTGATCCGGTGCCTAGAGAAGGTG
GCGCGGGGTAAACTGGGAAAGTGATGTCGTGTACTGGCTCCGCCTTTTTCCCGAGGGTGG
